>Addgene plasmid #76670 | TSSK1B gRNA (BRDN0001144733) | addgene full sequence | sequence record 186276 | Addgene Assembled Sequence
CCCGGGTGCAAAGATGGATAAAGTTTTAAACAGAGAGGAATCTTTGCAGCTAATGGACCTTCTAGGTCTT
GAAAGGAGTGGGAATTGGCTCCGGTGCCCGTCAGTGGGCAGAGCGCACATCGCCCACAGTCCCCGAGAAG
TTGGGGGGAGGGGTCGGCAATTGATCCGGTGCCTAGAGAAGGTGGCGCGGGGTAAACTGGGAAAGTGATG
TCGTGTACTGGCTCCGCCTTTTTCCCGAGGGTGGGGGAGAACCGTATATAAGTGCAGTAGTCGCCGTGAA
CGTTCTTTTTCGCAACGGGTTTGCCGCCAGAACACAGGTAAGTGCCGTGTGTGGTTCCCGCGGGCCTGGC
CTCTTTACGGGTTATGGCCCTTGCGTGCCTTGAATTACTTCCACCTGGCTGCAGTACGTGATTCTTGATC
CCGAGCTTCGGGTTGGAAGTGGGTGGGAGAGTTCGAGGCCTTGCGCTTAAGGAGCCCCTTCGCCTCGTGC
TTGAGTTGAGGCCTGGCCTGGGCGCTGGGGCCGCCGCGTGCGAATCTGGTGGCACCTTCGCGCCTGTCTC
GCTGCTTTCGATAAGTCTCTAGCCATTTAAAATTTTTGATGACCTGCTGCGACGCTTTTTTTCTGGCAAG
ATAGTCTTGTAAATGCGGGCCAAGATCTGCACACTGGTATTTCGGTTTTTGGGGCCGCGGGCGGCGACGG
GGCCCGTGCGTCCCAGCGCACATGTTCGGCGAGGCGGGGCCTGCGAGCGCGGCCACCGAGAATCGGACGG
GGGTAGTCTCAAGCTGGCCGGCCTGCTCTGGTGCCTGGCCTCGCGCCGCCGTGTATCGCCCCGCCCTGGG
CGGCAAGGCTGGCCCGGTCGGCACCAGTTGCGTGAGCGGAAAGATGGCCGCTTCCCGGCCCTGCTGCAGG
GAGCTCAAAATGGAGGACGCGGCGCTCGGGAGAGCGGGCGGGTGAGTCACCCACACAAAGGAAAAGGGCC
TTTCCGTCCTCAGCCGTCGCTTCATGTGACTCCACGGAGTACCGGGCGCCGTCCAGGCACCTCGATTAGT
TCTCGAGCTTTTGGAGTACGTCGTCTTTAGGTTGGGGGGAGGGGTTTTATGCGATGGAGTTTCCCCACAC
TGAGTGGGTGGAGACTGAAGTTAGGCCAGCTTGGCACTTGATGTAATTCTCCTTGGAATTTGCCCTTTTT
GAGTTTGGATCTTGGTTCATTCTCAAGCCTCAGACAGTGGTTCAAAGTTTTTTTCTTCCATTTCAGGTGT
CGTGACGTACGGCCACCATGACCGAGTACAAGCCCACGGTGCGCCTCGCCACCCGCGACGACGTCCCCAG
GGCCGTACGCACCCTCGCCGCCGCGTTCGCCGACTACCCCGCCACGCGCCACACCGTCGATCCGGACCGC
CACATCGAGCGGGTCACCGAGCTGCAAGAACTCTTCCTCACGCGCGTCGGGCTCGACATCGGCAAGGTGT
GGGTCGCGGACGACGGCGCCGCCGTGGCGGTCTGGACCACGCCGGAGAGCGTCGAAGCGGGGGCGGTGTT
CGCCGAGATCGGCCCGCGCATGGCCGAGTTGAGCGGTTCCCGGCTGGCCGCGCAGCAACAGATGGAAGGC
CTCCTGGCGCCGCACCGGCCCAAGGAGCCCGCGTGGTTCCTGGCCACCGTCGGAGTCTCGCCCGACCACC
AGGGCAAGGGTCTGGGCAGCGCCGTCGTGCTCCCCGGAGTGGAGGCGGCCGAGCGCGCCGGGGTGCCCGC
CTTCCTGGAGACCTCCGCGCCCCGCAACCTCCCCTTCTACGAGCGGCTCGGCTTCACCGTCACCGCCGAC
GTCGAGGTGCCCGAAGGACCGCGCACCTGGTGCATGACCCGCAAGCCCGGTGCCTGAACGCGTTAAGTCG
ACAATCAACCTCTGGATTACAAAATTTGTGAAAGATTGACTGGTATTCTTAACTATGTTGCTCCTTTTAC
GCTATGTGGATACGCTGCTTTAATGCCTTTGTATCATGCTATTGCTTCCCGTATGGCTTTCATTTTCTCC
TCCTTGTATAAATCCTGGTTGCTGTCTCTTTATGAGGAGTTGTGGCCCGTTGTCAGGCAACGTGGCGTGG
TGTGCACTGTGTTTGCTGACGCAACCCCCACTGGTTGGGGCATTGCCACCACCTGTCAGCTCCTTTCCGG
GACTTTCGCTTTCCCCCTCCCTATTGCCACGGCGGAACTCATCGCCGCCTGCCTTGCCCGCTGCTGGACA
GGGGCTCGGCTGTTGGGCACTGACAATTCCGTGGTGTTGTCGGGGAAATCATCGTCCTTTCCTTGGCTGC
TCGCCTGTGTTGCCACCTGGATTCTGCGCGGGACGTCCTTCTGCTACGTCCCTTCGGCCCTCAATCCAGC
GGACCTTCCTTCCCGCGGCCTGCTGCCGGCTCTGCGGCCTCTTCCGCGTCTTCGCCTTCGCCCTCAGACG
AGTCGGATCTCCCTTTGGGCCGCCTCCCCGCGTCGACTTTAAGACCAATGACTTACAAGGCAGCTGTAGA
TCTTAGCCACTTTTTAAAAGAAAAGGGGGGACTGGAAGGGCTAATTCACTCCCAACGAAGACAAGATCTG
CTTTTTGCTTGTACTGGGTCTCTCTGGTTAGACCAGATCTGAGCCTGGGAGCTCTCTGGCTAACTAGGGA
ACCCACTGCTTAAGCCTCAATAAAGCTTGCCTTGAGTGCTTCAAGTAGTGTGTGCCCGTCTGTTGTGTGA
CTCTGGTAACTAGAGATCCCTCAGACCCTTTTAGTCAGTGTGGAAAATCTCTAGCAGTACGTATAGTAGT
TCATGTCATCTTATTATTCAGTATTTATAACTTGCAAAGAAATGAATATCAGAGAGTGAGAGGAACTTGT
TTATTGCAGCTTATAATGGTTACAAATAAAGCAATAGCATCACAAATTTCACAAATAAAGCATTTTTTTC
ACTGCATTCTAGTTGTGGTTTGTCCAAACTCATCAATGTATCTTATCATGTCTGGCTCTAGCTATCCCGC
CCCTAACTCCGCCCATCCCGCCCCTAACTCCGCCCAGTTCCGCCCATTCTCCGCCCCATGGCTGACTAAT
TTTTTTTATTTATGCAGAGGCCGAGGCCGCCTCGGCCTCTGAGCTATTCCAGAAGTAGTGAGGAGGCTTT
TTTGGAGGCCTAGGGACGTACCCAATTCGCCCTATAGTGAGTCGTATTACGCGCGCTCACTGGCCGTCGT
TTTACAACGTCGTGACTGGGAAAACCCTGGCGTTACCCAACTTAATCGCCTTGCAGCACATCCCCCTTTC
GCCAGCTGGCGTAATAGCGAAGAGGCCCGCACCGATCGCCCTTCCCAACAGTTGCGCAGCCTGAATGGCG
AATGGG
[124 nt withheld, positions 3367-3490]
C
[91 nt withheld, positions 3492-3582]
A
[49 nt withheld, positions 3584-3632]
CCTTTGACGTTGGAGTCCACGTTCTTT
[37 nt withheld, positions 3660-3696]
ACCCTATCTCGGTCTATTCTTTTGATTTATAAGGGATTTTGCCGATTTCGGCCTATTGGTTAAAAAATGA
GCTGATTTAACAAAAATTTAACGCGAATTTTAACAAAATATTAACGCTTACAATTTAGGTGGCACTTTTC
GGGGAAATGTGCGCGGAACCCCTATTTGTTTATTTTTCTAAATACATTCAAATATGTATCCGCTCATGAG
ACAATAACCCTGATAAATGCTTCAATAATATTGAAAAAGGAAGAGTATGAGTATTCAACATTTCCGTGTC
GCCCTTATTCCCTTTTTTGCGGCATTTTGCCTTCCTGTTTTTGCTCACCCAGAAACGCTGGTGAAAGTAA
AAGATGCTGAAGATCAGTTGGGTGCACGAGTGGGTTACATCGAACTGGATCTCAACAGCGGTAAGATCCT
TGAGAGTTTTCGCCCCGAAGAACGTTTTCCAATGATGAGCACTTTTAAAGTTCTGCTATGTGGCGCGGTA
TTATCCCGTATTGACGCCGGGCAAGAGCAACTCGGTCGCCGCATACACTATTCTCAGAATGACTTGGTTG
AGTACTCACCAGTCACAGAAAAGCATCTTACGGATGGCATGACAGTAAGAGAATTATGCAGTGCTGCCAT
AACCATGAGTGATAACACTGCGGCCAACTTACTTCTGACAACGATCGGAGGACCGAAGGAGCTAACCGCT
TTTTTGCACAACATGGGGGATCATGTAACTCGCCTTGATCGTTGGGAACCGGAGCTGAATGAAGCCATAC
CAAACGACGAGCGTGACACCACGATGCCTGTAGCAATGGCAACAACGTTGCGCAAACTATTAACTGGCGA
ACTACTTACTCTAGCTTCCCGGCAACAATTAATAGACTGGATGGAGGCGGATAAAGTTGCAGGACCACTT
CTGCGCTCGGCCCTTCCGGCTGGCTGGTTTATTGCTGATAAATCTGGAGCCGGTGAGCGTGGGTCTCGCG
GTATCATTGCAGCACTGGGGCCAGATGGTAAGCCCTCCCGTATCGTAGTTATCTACACGACGGGGAGTCA
GGCAACTATGGATGAACGAAATAGACAGATCGCTGAGATAGGTGCCTCACTGATTAAGCATTGGTAACTG
TCAGACCAAGTTTACTCATATATACTTTAGATTGATTTAAAACTTCATTTTTAATTTAAAAGGATCTAGG
TGAAGATCCTTTTTGATAATCTCATGACCAAAATCCCTTAACGTGAGTTTTCGTTCCACTGAGCGTCAGA
CCCCGTAGAAAAGATCAAAGGATCTTCTTGAGATCCTTTTTTTCTGCGCGTAATCTGCTGCTTGCAAACA
AAAAAACCACCGCTACCAGCGGTGGTTTGTTTGCCGGATCAAGAGCTACCAACTCTTTTTCCGAAGGTAA
CTGGCTTCAGCAGAGCGCAGATACCAAATACTGTTCTTCTAGTGTAGCCGTAGTTAGGCCACCACTTCAA
GAACTCTGTAGCACCGCCTACATACCTCGCTCTGCTAATCCTGTTACCAGTGGCTGCTGCCAGTGGCGAT
AAGTCGTGTCTTACCGGGTTGGACTCAAGACGATAGTTACCGGATAAGGCGCAGCGGTCGGGCTGAACGG
GGGGTTCGTGCACACAGCCCAGCTTGGAGCGAACGACCTACACCGAACTGAGATACCTACAGCGTGAGCT
ATGAGAAAGCGCCACGCTTCCCGAAGGGAGAAAGGCGGACAGGTATCCGGTAAGCGGCAGGGTCGGAACA
GGAGAGCGCACGAGGGAGCTTCCAGGGGGAAACGCCTGGTATCTTTATAGTCCTGTCGGGTTTCGCCACC
TCTGACTTGAGCGTCGATTTTTGTGATGCTCGTCAGGGGGGCGGAGCCTATGGAAAAACGCCAGCAACGC
GGCCTTTTTACGGTTCCTGGCCTTTTGCTGGCCTTTTGCTCACATGTTCTTTCCTGCGTTATCCCCTGAT
TCTGTGGATAACCGTATTACCGCCTTTGAGTGAGCTGATACCGCTCGCCGCAGCCGAACGACCGAGCGCA
GCGAGTCAGTGAGCGAGGAAGCGGAAGAGCGCCCAATACGCAAACCGCCTCTCCCCGCGCGTTGGCCGAT
TCATTAATGCAGCTGGCACGACAGGTTTCCCGACTGGAAAGCGGGCAGTGAGCGCAACGCAATTAATGTG
AGTTAGCTCACTCATTAGGCACCCCAGGCTTTACACTTTATGCTTCCGGCTCGTATGTTGTGTGGAATTG
TGAGCGGATAACAATTTCACACAGGAAACAGCTATGACCATGATTACGCCAAGCGCGCAATTAACCCTCA
CTAAAGGGAACAAAAGCTGGAGCTGCAAGCTTAATGTAGTCTTATGCAATACTCTTGTAGTCTTGCAACA
TGGTAACGATGAGTTAGCAACATGCCTTACAAGGAGAGAAAAAGCACCGTGCATGCCGATTGGTGGAAGT
AAGGTGGTACGATCGTGCCTTATTAGGAAGGCAACAGACGGGTCTGACATGGATTGGACGAACCACTGAA
TTGCCGCATTGCAGAGATATTGTATTTAAGTGCCTAGCTCGATACATAAACGGGTCTCTCTGGTTAGACC
AGATCTGAGCCTGGGAGCTCTCTGGCTAACTAGGGAACCCACTGCTTAAGCCTCAATAAAGCTTGCCTTG
AGTGCTTCAAGTAGTGTGTGCCCGTCTGTTGTGTGACTCTGGTAACTAGAGATCCCTCAGACCCTTTTAG
TCAGTGTGGAAAATCTCTAGCAGTGGCGCCCGAACAGGGACTTGAAAGCGAAAGGGAAACCAGAGGAGCT
CTCTCGACGCAGGACTCGGCTTGCTGAAGCGCGCACGGCAAGAGGCGAGGGGCGGCGACTGGTGAGTACG
CCAAAAATTTTGACTAGCGGAGGCTAGAAGGAGAGAGATGGGTGCGAGAGCGTCAGTATTAAGCGGGGGA
GAATTAGATCGCGATGGGAAAAAATTCGGTTAAGGCCAGGGGGAAAGAAAAAATATAAATTAAAACATAT
AGTATGGGCAAGCAGGGAGCTAGAACGATTCGCAGTTAATCCTGGCCTGTTAGAAACATCAGAAGGCTGT
AGACAAATACTGGGACAGCTACAACCATCCCTTCAGACAGGATCAGAAGAACTTAGATCATTATATAATA
CAGTAGCAACCCTCTATTGTGTGCATCAAAGGATAGAGATAAAAGACACCAAGGAAGCTTTAGACAAGAT
AGAGGAAGAGCAAAACAAAAGTAAGACCACCGCACAGCAAGCGGCCGCTGATCTTCAGACCTGGAGGAGG
AGATATGAGGGACAATTGGAGAAGTGAATTATATAAATATAAAGTAGTAAAAATTGAACCATTAGGAGTA
GCACCCACCAAGGCAAAGAGAAGAGTGGTGCAGAGAGAAAAAAGAGCAGTGGGAATAGGAGCTTTGTTCC
TTGGGTTCTTGGGAGCAGCAGGAAGCACTATGGGCGCAGCGTCAATGACGCTGACGGTACAGGCCAGACA
ATTATTGTCTGGTATAGTGCAGCAGCAGAACAATTTGCTGAGGGCTATTGAGGCGCAACAGCATCTGTTG
CAACTCACAGTCTGGGGCATCAAGCAGCTCCAGGCAAGAATCCTGGCTGTGGAAAGATACCTAAAGGATC
AACAGCTCCTGGGGATTTGGGGTTGCTCTGGAAAACTCATTTGCACCACTGCTGTGCCTTGGAATGCTAG
TTGGAGTAATAAATCTCTGGAACAGATTTGGAATCACACGACCTGGATGGAGTGGGACAGAGAAATTAAC
AATTACACAAGCTTAATACACTCCTTAATTGAAGAATCGCAAAACCAGCAAGAAAAGAATGAACAAGAAT
TATTGGAATTAGATAAATGGGCAAGTTTGTGGAATTGGTTTAACATAACAAATTGGCTGTGGTATATAAA
ATTATTCATAATGATAGTAGGAGGCTTGGTAGGTTTAAGAATAGTTTTTGCTGTACTTTCTATAGTGAAT
AGAGTTAGGCAGGGATATTCACCATTATCGTTTCAGACCCACCTCCCAACCCCGAGGGGACCCAGAGAGG
GCCTATTTCCCATGATTCCTTCATATTTGCATATACGATACAAGGCTGTTAGAGAGATAATTAGAATTAA
TTTGACTGTAAACACAAAGATATTAGTACAAAATACGTGACGTAGAAAGTAATAATTTCTTGGGTAGTTT
GCAGTTTTAAAATTATGTTTTAAAATGGACTATCATATGCTTACCGTAACTTGAAAGTATTTCGATTTCT
TGGCTTTATATATCTTGTGGAAAGGACGAAACACCGCTCGAGTTAATCAAAACCCGGTTTTAGAGCTAGA
AATAGCAAGTTAAAATAAGGCTAGTCCGTTATCAACTTGAAAAAGTGGCACCGAGTCGGTGCTTTTTTAA
GCTTGGCGTAACTAGATCTTGAGACAAATGGCAGTATTCATCCACAATTTTAAAAGAAAAGGGGGGATTG
GGGGGTACAGTGCAGGGGAAAGAATAGTAGACATAATAGCAACAGACATACAAACTAAAGAATTACAAAA
ACAAATTACAAAAATTCAAAATTTTCGGGTTTATTACAGGGACAGCAGAGATCCACTTTGGCGCCGGCTC
GAGGGGG
Features (pLannotate 1.2.2; 29 found; start..end, strand, type, name):
     14..80      +  CDS            small t antigen (fragment): SV40 (simian virus 40) small t antigen
    106..317     +  promoter       EF-1α core promoter: core promoter for human elongation factor EF-1α
    318..1256    +  intron         EF-1α intron A: intron upstream of the start codon of human EF-1α
   1278..1877    +  CDS            PuroR (fragment): puromycin N-acetyltransferase; pac from Streptomyces; confers resistance to puromycin
   1893..2481    +  misc_feature   WPRE: woodchuck hepatitis virus posttranscriptional regulatory element
   2532..2551    +  misc_feature   cPPT/CTS (fragment): central polypurine tract and central termination sequence of HIV-1
   2553..2786    +  LTR            3' LTR (ΔU3): self-inactivating 3' long terminal repeat (LTR) from HIV-1
   2864..2985    +  polyA_signal   SV40 poly(A) signal: SV40 polyadenylation signal
   3025..3160    +  rep_origin     SV40 ori: SV40 origin of replication
   3181..3199    -  promoter       T7 promoter: promoter for bacteriophage T7 RNA polymerase
   3207..3362    +  CDS            lacZα (fragment): LacZα fragment of β-galactosidase; lacZ fragment
   3367..3795    +  rep_origin     f1 ori (sequence partly withheld): f1 bacteriophage origin of replication; arrow indicates direction of (+) strand synthesis
   3848..3952    +  promoter       AmpR promoter: bla
   3953..4813    +  CDS            AmpR: β-lactamase; bla; confers resistance to ampicillin, carbenicillin, and related antibiotics
   4984..5572    +  rep_origin     ori: high-copy-number ColE1/pMB1/pBR322/pUC origin of replication
   5755..5847    +  CDS            lacI (fragment): lac repressor; lacI; The lac repressor binds to the lac operator to inhibit transcription in E. coli. This inhibition can be relieved by adding lactose or isopropyl-β-D-thiogalactopyranoside (IPTG).
   5860..5881    +  protein_bind   CAP binding site: CAP binding activates transcription in the presence of cAMP. E. coli catabolite activator protein
   5896..5926    +  promoter       lac promoter: promoter for the E. coli lac operon
   5934..5950    +  protein_bind   lac operator: The lac repressor binds to the lac operator to inhibit transcription in E. coli. This inhibition can be relieved by adding lactose or isopropyl-β-D-thiogalactopyranoside (IPTG). lac repressor encoded by lacI
   5995..6013    +  promoter       T3 promoter: promoter for bacteriophage T3 RNA polymerase
   6041..6267    +  promoter       RSV promoter: Rous sarcoma virus enhancer/promoter
   6268..6448    +  LTR            5' LTR (truncated): truncated 5' long terminal repeat (LTR) from HIV-1
   6495..6620    +  misc_feature   HIV-1 Ψ: packaging signal of human immunodeficiency virus type 1
   6604..6967    +  CDS            HIV-1 gag (fragment): gag protein from human immunodeficiency virus 1; gag
   7113..7346    +  misc_feature   RRE: The Rev response element (RRE) of HIV-1 allows for Rev-dependent mRNA export from the nucleus to the cytoplasm.
   7723..7749    +  CDS            Rev (fragment): human immunodeficiency virus 1 (HIV-1) Rev protein; rev; enhances nuclear export of unspliced and incompletely spliced viral mRNAs
   7753..7993    +  promoter       U6 promoter: RNA polymerase III promoter for human U6 snRNA
   8023..8098    +  misc_RNA       gRNA scaffold: guide RNA scaffold for the Streptococcus pyogenes CRISPR/Cas9 system
   8154..8271    +  misc_feature   cPPT/CTS: central polypurine tract and central termination sequence of HIV-1
