[The description below was written by a language model from this plasmid's Addgene catalogue record and pLannotate feature annotations shown in this document.]
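Description:
TSSK1B gRNA (BRDN0001144733) is a third-generation lentiviral guide RNA plasmid built on the lentiGuide-Puro backbone and designed to direct Streptococcus pyogenes Cas9 to the human TSSK1B gene (also known as TSSK1, STK22D and other aliases). It is maintained in E. coli as a high-copy plasmid through a ColE1/pUC-type origin with ampicillin resistance (β-lactamase). The backbone also carries an f1 origin, an SV40 origin and poly(A) signal, and remnants of lac and phage promoter elements typical of its cloning-vector ancestry.

The lentiviral cassette begins with an RSV promoter fused to a truncated HIV-1 5' LTR, which drives Tat-independent production of the genomic RNA in packaging cells. This is followed by the Ψ packaging signal with a partial gag sequence, the Rev response element for nuclear export, and a cPPT/CTS that aids nuclear import of the reverse-transcribed genome. A human U6 RNA polymerase III promoter expresses the 20-nt TSSK1B-targeting spacer joined to the SpCas9 gRNA scaffold. Downstream, the EF-1α core promoter with its intron A drives the puromycin N-acetyltransferase gene, so transduced mammalian cells can be selected with puromycin. A WPRE enhances transcript expression, and the ΔU3 3' LTR makes the integrated provirus self-inactivating.

The plasmid does not encode Cas9, so it must be used with a separate Cas9 vector or in cells that already express Cas9. The guide was designed against a TSSK1B RefSeq transcript and belongs to a human kinome gRNA collection, so its expected use is CRISPR knockout of this kinase gene, individually or as part of a kinome-wide screen.
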