Addgene plasmid #76670: TSSK1B gRNA (BRDN0001144733)
Purpose: 3rd generation lentiviral gRNA plasmid targeting human TSSK1B
Depositing lab: John Doench & David Root. Depositing organization: Broad Institute. Publication: Optimized sgRNA design to maximize activity and minimize off-target effects of CRISPR-Cas9. Doench JG, Fusi N, Sullender M, Hegde M, Vaimberg EW, Donovan KF, Smith I, Tothova Z, Wilen C, Orchard R, Virgin HW, Listgarten J, Root DE. Nat Biotechnol. 2016 Jan 18. doi: 10.1038/nbt.3437. PubMed 26780180.
Backbone
  Vector backbone: lentiGuide-Puro
  Backbone manufacturer: Zhang Lab (Addgene plasmid # 52963)
  Vector type: Mammalian Expression, Lentiviral, CRISPR
  Selectable markers: Puromycin
Growth in bacteria
  Bacterial resistance: Ampicillin, 100 μg/mL
  Growth temperature: 37°C
  Growth strain: DH5alpha
  Copy number: High Copy
Gene/Insert
  Gene/Insert name: TSSK1B (alt names: TSSK1B; NM_032028.3)
  gRNA/shRNA sequence: CTCGAGTTAATCAAAACCCG
  Species: H. sapiens (human)
  Entrez Gene: TSSK1B (a.k.a. FKSG81, SPOGA4, STK22D, TSK1, TSSK1)
  Promoter: hU6
  Cloning method: Unknown
  Sequencing primers: 5′ U6-F; 3′ pS2-R
Terms and licenses: Academic/Nonprofit Terms; Industry Terms: Not Available to Industry
Depositor comments: The gRNA was designed to target the following Genbank reference sequence(s): NM_032028.3. Note that this plasmid does NOT contain Cas9. It should be used in conjunction with lentiCas9-Blast (Addgene #52962) or otherwise with cell lines already expressing Cas9. Browse the full kinome gRNA library at http://www.addgene.org/pooled-library/broadgpp-human-kinome/ or visit http://www.broadinstitute.org/rnai/public/ for detailed protocols and information.
How to cite: TSSK1B gRNA (BRDN0001144733) was a gift from John Doench & David Root (Addgene plasmid # 76670 ; http://n2t.net/addgene:76670 ; RRID:Addgene_76670)
