>Addgene plasmid #76670 | TSSK1B gRNA (BRDN0001144733) | depositor partial sequence | sequence record 144130 | Target Sequence
CTCGAGTTAATCAAAACCCG
