>Addgene plasmid #76670 | TSSK1B gRNA (BRDN0001144733) | addgene partial sequence | sequence record 186275 | hU6-F
TAGAAAGTAATAATTTCTTGGGTAGTTTGCAGTTTTAAAATTATGTTTTAAAATGGACTATCATATGCTT
ACCGTAACTTGAAAGTATTTCGATTTCTTGGCTTTATATATCTTGTGGAAAGGACGAAACACCGCTCGAG
TTAATCAAAACCCGGTTTTAGAGCTAGAAATAGCAAGTTAAAATAAGGCTAGTCCGTTATCAACTTGAAA
AAGTGGCACCGAGTCGGTGCTTTTTTAAGCTTGGCGTAACTAGATCTTGAGACAAATGGCAGTATTCATC
CACAATTTTAAAAGAAAAGGGGGGATTGGGGGGTACAGTGCAGGGGAAAGAATAGTAGACATAATAGCAA
CAGACATACAAACTAAAGAATTACAAAAACAAATTACAAAAATTCAAAATTTTCGGGTTTATTACAGGGA
CAGCAGAGATCCACTTTGGCGCCGGCTCGAGGGGGCCCGGGTGCAAAGATGGATAAAGTTTTAAACAGAG
AGGAATCTTTGCAGCTAATGGACCTTCTAGGTCTTGAAAGGAGTGGGAATTGGCTCCGGTGCCCGTCAGT
GGGCAGAGCG
